Addgene plasmid #236747: pBOB-3xFlag-hGpr75-p.Ala110fs
Purpose: Express 3xFlag N-terminal tagged human GPR75 p.Ala110fs mutant transiently via transfection or stably via lentivirus-mediated infection in mammalian cells.
Depositing lab: Zhao Zhang. Depositing organization: University of Texas Southwestern Medical Center. Publication: Central regulation of feeding and body weight by ciliary GPR75. Jiang Y, Xun Y, Zhang Z. J Clin Invest. 2024 Aug 13;134(19):e182121. doi: 10.1172/JCI182121. PubMed 39137039.
Backbone
  Vector backbone: pBOB
  Vector type: Mammalian Expression, Lentiviral
Growth in bacteria
  Bacterial resistance: Ampicillin, 100 μg/mL
  Growth temperature: 37°C
  Growth strain: NEB Stable
  Copy number: High Copy
Gene/Insert
  Gene/Insert name: GPR75
  Species: H. sapiens (human)
  Insert size (bp): 1616
  Mutation: Ala110fs, deletion of GCCAGTA
  GenBank ID: NM_006794
  Entrez Gene: GPR75 (a.k.a. GPRchr2, WI31133)
  Tag / fusion protein: 3xFlag (N terminal on backbone)
  Cloning method: Restriction Enzyme; 5′ cloning site BamHI (not destroyed); 3′ cloning site XhoI (not destroyed)
  Sequencing primers: 5′ agctcgtttagtgaaccgtcagatcg
Terms and licenses: Academic/Nonprofit Terms; Industry Terms: Not Available to Industry
How to cite: pBOB-3xFlag-hGpr75-p.Ala110fs was a gift from Zhao Zhang (Addgene plasmid # 236747 ; http://n2t.net/addgene:236747 ; RRID:Addgene_236747)
