[The description below was written by a language model from this plasmid's Addgene catalogue record and pLannotate feature annotations shown in this document.]
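Description:
pBOB-3xFlag-hGpr75-p.Ala110fs is a lentiviral transfer and mammalian expression plasmid of about 10.5 kb, built on the pBOB backbone. It is maintained in E. coli through a high-copy ColE1/pUC-type origin with ampicillin resistance (AmpR), and it also carries an f1 origin. The viral portion follows an HIV-1-derived layout. A CMV enhancer/promoter is fused to a truncated 5' LTR to drive genomic RNA production in packaging cells. It is followed by the Ψ packaging signal with a gag fragment, the Rev response element for Rev-dependent nuclear export, and the cPPT/CTS. Downstream of the payload lie a WPRE, which enhances transcript expression, the 3' LTR sequences and a bGH polyadenylation signal. Outside the LTR-flanked region, an SV40/EM7-driven BleoR cassette with an SV40 poly(A) signal is annotated. This could confer Zeocin resistance on transfected cells, but it would not be carried into the packaged virus, and the record names no mammalian selection marker.

The payload is expressed from an internal CMV enhancer/promoter and consists of a backbone-encoded N-terminal 3xFLAG tag followed by human GPR75, cloned between BamHI and XhoI sites. The insert carries the p.Ala110fs mutation, a seven-nucleotide deletion that shifts the reading frame. This is why the annotation splits GPR75 into two fragments in different frames, meeting at the deletion site. The translated product should therefore be FLAG-tagged GPR75 that is native only up to about residue 110. A chimeric intron is annotated after the insert. According to the record, the construct is used to express this mutant either transiently by transfection or stably by lentiviral infection in mammalian cells. The associated study concerns ciliary GPR75 in the central regulation of feeding and body weight.
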