Features (pLannotate 1.2.2; 35 found; start..end, strand, type, name):
     28..80      -  misc_feature   bom (fragment): basis of mobility region from pBR322
    235..614     +  enhancer       CMV enhancer: human cytomegalovirus immediate early enhancer
    615..814     +  promoter       CMV promoter: human cytomegalovirus (CMV) immediate early promoter
    832..1012    +  LTR            5' LTR (truncated): truncated 5' long terminal repeat (LTR) from HIV-1
   1059..1184    +  misc_feature   HIV-1 Ψ: packaging signal of human immunodeficiency virus type 1
   1168..1531    +  CDS            HIV-1 gag (fragment): gag protein from human immunodeficiency virus 1; gag
   1677..1910    +  misc_feature   RRE: The Rev response element (RRE) of HIV-1 allows for Rev-dependent mRNA export from the nucleus to the cytoplasm.
   2287..2387    +  CDS            Rev (fragment): human immunodeficiency virus 1 (HIV-1) Rev protein; rev; enhances nuclear export of unspliced and incompletely spliced viral mRNAs
   2391..2507    +  misc_feature   cPPT/CTS: central polypurine tract and central termination sequence of HIV-1
   2530..2833    +  enhancer       CMV enhancer: human cytomegalovirus immediate early enhancer
   2834..3037    +  promoter       CMV promoter: human cytomegalovirus (CMV) immediate early promoter
   3142..3207    +  CDS            3xFLAG: three tandem FLAG® epitope tags, followed by an enterokinase cleavage site
   3226..3558    +  CDS            GPR75 (fragment): GPR75_HUMAN - Experimental evidence at protein level: Swiss-Prot protein existence level 1. G protein-coupled receptor that is activated by the chemokine CCL5/RANTES. Probably coupled to heterotrimeric Gq proteins, it stimulates inositol trisphosphate production and calcium mobilization upon activation. Together with CCL5/RANTES, may play a role in neuron survival through activation of a downstream signaling pathway involving the PI3, Akt and MAP kinases. CCL5/RANTES may also regulate insulin secretion by pancreatic islet cells through activation of this receptor. From Homo sapiens (Human).
   3552..4838    +  CDS            GPR75 (fragment): GPR75_HUMAN - Experimental evidence at protein level: Swiss-Prot protein existence level 1. G protein-coupled receptor that is activated by the chemokine CCL5/RANTES. Probably coupled to heterotrimeric Gq proteins, it stimulates inositol trisphosphate production and calcium mobilization upon activation. Together with CCL5/RANTES, may play a role in neuron survival through activation of a downstream signaling pathway involving the PI3, Akt and MAP kinases. CCL5/RANTES may also regulate insulin secretion by pancreatic islet cells through activation of this receptor. From Homo sapiens (Human).
   4928..5157    +  intron         chimeric intron: chimera between introns from adenovirus and immunoglobulin heavy chain genes
   5221..5331    +  CDS            nef (fragment): NEF_HV1Z2 - Experimental evidence at protein level: Swiss-Prot protein existence level 1. Extracellular Nef protein targets CD4(+) T-lymphocytes for apoptosis by interacting with CXCR4 surface receptors. From Human immunodeficiency virus type 1 group M subtype D (isolate Z2/CDC-Z34) (HIV-1).
   5334..5922    +  misc_feature   WPRE: woodchuck hepatitis virus posttranscriptional regulatory element
   5939..6007    +  CDS            nef (fragment): NEF_HV1Z2 - Experimental evidence at protein level: Swiss-Prot protein existence level 1. Extracellular Nef protein targets CD4(+) T-lymphocytes for apoptosis by interacting with CXCR4 surface receptors. From Human immunodeficiency virus type 1 group M subtype D (isolate Z2/CDC-Z34) (HIV-1).
   6009..6321    +  LTR            5' LTR (fragment): 5' long terminal repeat (LTR) from HIV-1
   6329..6509    +  LTR            5' LTR (truncated): truncated 5' long terminal repeat (LTR) from HIV-1
   6541..6765    +  polyA_signal   bGH poly(A) signal: bovine growth hormone polyadenylation signal
   6769..6790    +  promoter       SV40 promoter (fragment): SV40 enhancer and early promoter
   6811..7239    +  rep_origin     f1 ori (sequence partly withheld): f1 bacteriophage origin of replication; arrow indicates direction of (+) strand synthesis
   7253..7582    +  promoter       SV40 promoter: SV40 enhancer and early promoter
   7630..7677    +  promoter       EM7 promoter: synthetic bacterial promoter&nbsp
   7696..8070    +  CDS            BleoR: antibiotic-binding protein; Sh ble from Streptoalloteichus hindustanus; confers resistance to bleomycin, phleomycin, and Zeocin™
   8080..8205    +  CDS            ble (fragment): BLE_KLEPN - Experimental evidence at protein level: Swiss-Prot protein existence level 1. Binding protein with a strong affinity to the bleomycin family of antibiotics. Binds to CL990; an antimitotic-antibiotic compound. From Klebsiella pneumoniae.
   8200..8321    +  polyA_signal   SV40 poly(A) signal: SV40 polyadenylation signal
   8394..8410    -  protein_bind   lac operator: The lac repressor binds to the lac operator to inhibit transcription in E. coli. This inhibition can be relieved by adding lactose or isopropyl-β-D-thiogalactopyranoside (IPTG). lac repressor encoded by lacI
   8418..8448    -  promoter       lac promoter: promoter for the E. coli lac operon
   8463..8484    -  protein_bind   CAP binding site: CAP binding activates transcription in the presence of cAMP. E. coli catabolite activator protein
   8497..8589    -  CDS            lacI (fragment): lac repressor; lacI; The lac repressor binds to the lac operator to inhibit transcription in E. coli. This inhibition can be relieved by adding lactose or isopropyl-β-D-thiogalactopyranoside (IPTG).
   8772..9360    -  rep_origin     ori: high-copy-number ColE1/pMB1/pBR322/pUC origin of replication
   9531..10391   -  CDS            AmpR: β-lactamase; bla; confers resistance to ampicillin, carbenicillin, and related antibiotics
  10392..10496   -  promoter       AmpR promoter: bla
>Addgene plasmid #236747 | pBOB-3xFlag-hGpr75-p.Ala110fs | addgene full sequence | sequence record 477894 | Addgene NGS Result
GACGGATCGGGAGATCTCCCGATCCCCTATGGTGCACTCTCAGTACAATCTGCTCTGATGCCGCATAGTT
AAGCCAGTATCTGCTCCCTGCTTGTGTGTTGGAGGTCGCTGAGTAGTGCGCGAGCAAAATTTAAGCTACA
ACAAGGCAAGGCTTGACCGACAATTGCATGAAGAATCTGCTTAGGGTTAGGCGTTTTGCGCTGCTTCGCG
ATGTACGGGCCAGATATACGCGTTGACATTGATTATTGACTAGTTATTAATAGTAATCAATTACGGGGTC
ATTAGTTCATAGCCCATATATGGAGTTCCGCGTTACATAACTTACGGTAAATGGCCCGCCTGGCTGACCG
CCCAACGACCCCCGCCCATTGACGTCAATAATGACGTATGTTCCCATAGTAACGCCAATAGGGACTTTCC
ATTGACGTCAATGGGTGGAGTATTTACGGTAAACTGCCCACTTGGCAGTACATCAAGTGTATCATATGCC
AAGTACGCCCCCTATTGACGTCAATGACGGTAAATGGCCCGCCTGGCATTATGCCCAGTACATGACCTTA
TGGGACTTTCCTACTTGGCAGTACATCTACGTATTAGTCATCGCTATTACCATGGTGATGCGGTTTTGGC
AGTACATCAATGGGCGTGGATAGCGGTTTGACTCACGGGGATTTCCAAGTCTCCACCCCATTGACGTCAA
TGGGAGTTTGTTTTGGCACCAAAATCAACGGGACTTTCCAAAATGTCGTAACAACTCCGCCCCATTGACG
CAAATGGGCGGTAGGCGTGTACGGTGGGAGGTCTATATAAGCAGCGCGTTTTGCCTGTACTGGGTCTCTC
TGGTTAGACCAGATCTGAGCCTGGGAGCTCTCTGGCTAACTAGGGAACCCACTGCTTAAGCCTCAATAAA
GCTTGCCTTGAGTGCTTCAAGTAGTGTGTGCCCGTCTGTTGTGTGACTCTGGTAACTAGAGATCCCTCAG
ACCCTTTTAGTCAGTGTGGAAAATCTCTAGCAGTGGCGCCCGAACAGGGACTTGAAAGCGAAAGGGAAAC
CAGAGGAGCTCTCTCGACGCAGGACTCGGCTTGCTGAAGCGCGCACGGCAAGAGGCGAGGGGCGGCGACT
GGTGAGTACGCCAAAAATTTTGACTAGCGGAGGCTAGAAGGAGAGAGATGGGTGCGAGAGCGTCAGTATT
AAGCGGGGGAGAATTAGATCGCGATGGGAAAAAATTCGGTTAAGGCCAGGGGGAAAGAAAAAATATAAAT
TAAAACATATAGTATGGGCAAGCAGGGAGCTAGAACGATTCGCAGTTAATCCTGGCCTGTTAGAAACATC
AGAAGGCTGTAGACAAATACTGGGACAGCTACAACCATCCCTTCAGACAGGATCAGAAGAACTTAGATCA
TTATATAATACAGTAGCAACCCTCTATTGTGTGCATCAAAGGATAGAGATAAAAGACACCAAGGAAGCTT
TAGACAAGATAGAGGAAGAGCAAAACAAAAGTAAGACCACCGCACAGCAAGCGGCCGCTGATCTTCAGAC
CTGGAGGAGGAGATATGAGGGACAATTGGAGAAGTGAATTATATAAATATAAAGTAGTAAAAATTGAACC
ATTAGGAGTAGCACCCACCAAGGCAAAGAGAAGAGTGGTGCAGAGAGAAAAAAGAGCAGTGGGAATAGGA
GCTTTGTTCCTTGGGTTCTTGGGAGCAGCAGGAAGCACTATGGGCGCAGCGTCAATGACGCTGACGGTAC
AGGCCAGACAATTATTGTCTGGTATAGTGCAGCAGCAGAACAATTTGCTGAGGGCTATTGAGGCGCAACA
GCATCTGTTGCAACTCACAGTCTGGGGCATCAAGCAGCTCCAGGCAAGAATCCTGGCTGTGGAAAGATAC
CTAAAGGATCAACAGCTCCTGGGGATTTGGGGTTGCTCTGGAAAACTCATTTGCACCACTGCTGTGCCTT
GGAATGCTAGTTGGAGTAATAAATCTCTGGAACAGATTTGGAATCACACGACCTGGATGGAGTGGGACAG
AGAAATTAACAATTACACAAGCTTAATACACTCCTTAATTGAAGAATCGCAAAACCAGCAAGAAAAGAAT
GAACAAGAATTATTGGAATTAGATAAATGGGCAAGTTTGTGGAATTGGTTTAACATAACAAATTGGCTGT
GGTATATAAAATTATTCATAATGATAGTAGGAGGCTTGGTAGGTTTAAGAATAGTTTTTGCTGTACTTTC
TATAGTGAATAGAGTTAGGCAGGGATATTCACCATTATCGTTTCAGACCCACCTCCCAACCCCGAGGGGA
CCCGACAGGCCCGAAGGAATAGAAGAAGAAGGTGGAGAGAGAGACAGAGACAGATCCATTCGATTAGTGA
ACGGATCAACTTTTAAAAGAAAAGGGGGGATTGGGGGGTACAGTGCAGGGGAAAGAATAGTAGACATAAT
AGCAACAGACATACAAACTAAAGAATTACAAAAACAAATTACAAAATTCAAAATTTTATCGATAAGCTTG
GGAGTTCCGCGTTACATAACTTACGGTAAATGGCCCGCCTGGCTGACCGCCCAACGACCCCCGCCCATTG
ACGTCAATAATGACGTATGTTCCCATAGTAACGCCAATAGGGACTTTCCATTGACGTCAATGGGTGGAGT
ATTTACGGTAAACTGCCCACTTGGCAGTACATCAAGTGTATCATATGCCAAGTACGCCCCCTATTGACGT
CAATGACGGTAAATGGCCCGCCTGGCATTATGCCCAGTACATGACCTTATGGGACTTTCCTACTTGGCAG
TACATCTACGTATTAGTCATCGCTATTACCATGGTGATGCGGTTTTGGCAGTACATCAATGGGCGTGGAT
AGCGGTTTGACTCACGGGGATTTCCAAGTCTCCACCCCATTGACGTCAATGGGAGTTTGTTTTGGCACCA
AAATCAACGGGACTTTCCAAAATGTCGTAACAACTCCGCCCCATTGACGCAAATGGGCGGTAGGCGTGTA
CGGTGGGAGGTCTATATAAGCAGAGCTCGTTTAGTGAACCGTCAGATCGCCTGGAGACGCCATCCACGCT
GTTTTGACCTCCATAGAAGACACCGACTGAGCTCCTTAAGGTTAACTCTAGAGCCACCATGGACTACAAA
GACCATGACGGTGATTATAAAGATCATGATATCGATTACAAGGATGACGATGACAAGTCTAGAGAATTCG
GATCCATGAACTCAACAGGCCACCTTCAGGATGCCCCCAATGCCACCTCGCTCCATGTGCCTCACTCACA
GGAAGGAAACAGCACCTCTCTCCAGGAGGGTCTTCAGGATCTCATCCACACAGCCACCTTGGTGACCTGT
ACTTTTCTACTGGCGGTCATCTTCTGCCTGGGTTCCTATGGCAACTTCATTGTCTTCTTGTCCTTCTTCG
ATCCAGCCTTCAGGAAATTCAGAACCAACTTTGATTTCATGATCCTGAACCTGTCCTTCTGTGACCTCTT
CATTTGTGGAGTGACAGCCCCCATGTTCACCTTTGTGTTATTCTTCAGCTCAGTATCCCGGATGCTTTCT
GCTTCACTTTCCATCTCACCAGTTCAGGCTTCATCATCATGTCTCTGAAGACAGTGGCAGTGATCGCCCT
GCACCGGCTCCGGATGGTGTTGGGGAAACAGCCTAATCGCACGGCCTCCTTTCCCTGCACCGTACTCCTC
ACCCTGCTTCTCTGGGCCACCAGTTTCACCCTTGCCACCTTGGCTACCTTGAAAACCAGCAAGTCCCACC
TCTGTCTTCCCATGTCCAGTCTGATTGCTGGAAAAGGGAAAGCCATTTTGTCTCTCTATGTGGTCGACTT
CACCTTCTGTGTTGCTGTGGTCTCTGTCTCTTACATCATGATTGCTCAGACCCTGCGGAAGAACGCTCAA
GTCAGAAAGTGCCCCCCTGTAATCACAGTCGATGCTTCCAGACCACAGCCTTTCATGGGGGTCCCTGTGC
AGGGAGGTGGAGATCCCATCCAGTGTGCCATGCCGGCTCTGTATAGGAACCAGAATTACAACAAACTGCA
GCACGTTCAGACCCGTGGATATACCAAGAGTCCCAACCAACTGGTCACCCCTGCAGCAAGCCGACTCCAG
CTCGTATCAGCCATCAACCTCTCCACTGCCAAGGATTCCAAAGCCGTGGTCACCTGTGTGATCATTGTGC
TGTCAGTCCTGGTGTGCTGTCTTCCACTGGGGATTTCCTTGGTACAGGTGGTTCTCTCCAGCAATGGGAG
CTTCATTCTTTACCAGTTTGAATTGTTTGGATTTACTCTTATATTTTTCAAGTCAGGATTAAACCCTTTT
ATATATTCTCGGAACAGTGCAGGGCTGAGAAGGAAAGTGCTCTGGTGCCTCCAATACATAGGCCTGGGTT
TTTTCTGCTGCAAACAAAAGACTCGACTTCGAGCCATGGGAAAAGGGAACCTCGAAGTCAACAGAAACAA
ATCCTCCCATCATGAAACAAACTCTGCCTACATGTTATCTCCAAAGCCACAGAAGAAATTTGTGGACCAG
GCTTGTGGCCCAAGTCATTCAAAAGAAAGTATGGTGAGTCCCAAGATCTCTGCTGGACATCAACACTGTG
GTCAGAGCAGCTCGACCCCCATCAACACTCGGATTGAACCTTACTACAGCATCTATAACAGCAGCCCTTC
CCAGGAGGAGAGCAGCCCATGTAACTTACAGCCAGTAAACTCTTTTGGATTTGCCAATTCATATATTGCC
ATGCATTATCACACCACTAATGACTTAGTGCAGGAATATGACAGCACTTCAGCCAAGCAGATTCCAGTCC
CCTCCGTTTAACTCGAGCCATGGAAGCTTGATATCTAACTGACTGAACCGGTGGTACCGAGGAATTAATT
CGCTGTCTGCGAGGGCCAGCTGTTGGGGTGAGTACTCCCTCTCAAAAGCGGGCATGACTTCTGCGCTAAG
ATTGTCAGTTTCCAAAAACGAGGAGGATTTGATATTCACCTGGCCCGCGGTGATGCCTTTGAGGGTGGCC
GCGTCCATCTGGTCAGAAAAGACAATCTTTTTGTTGTCAAGCTTGAGGTGTGGCAGGCTTGAGATCTGGC
CATACACTTGAGTGACAATGACATCCACTTTGCCTTTCTCTCCACAGGTGTCCACTCCCAGGTCCAACTG
CAGGTCGAGCATGCATCTAGGGCGGCCAATTCCGCCGATCCTGGAAAAACATGGAGCAATCACAAGTAGC
AATACAGCAGCTACCAATGCTGATTGTGCCTGGCTAGAAGCACAAGAGGAGGAGGAGGTGGGTTTTCCAG
TCACACCTCAGACAATCAACCTCTGGATTACAAAATTTGTGAAAGATTGACTGGTATTCTTAACTATGTT
GCTCCTTTTACGCTATGTGGATACGCTGCTTTAATGCCTTTGTATCATGCTATTGCTTCCCGTATGGCTT
TCATTTTCTCCTCCTTGTATAAATCCTGGTTGCTGTCTCTTTATGAGGAGTTGTGGCCCGTTGTCAGGCA
ACGTGGCGTGGTGTGCACTGTGTTTGCTGACGCAACCCCCACTGGTTGGGGCATTGCCACCACCTGTCAG
CTCCTTTCCGGGACTTTCGCTTTCCCCCTCCCTATTGCCACGGCGGAACTCATCGCCGCCTGCCTTGCCC
GCTGCTGGACAGGGGCTCGGCTGTTGGGCACTGACAATTCCGTGGTGTTGTCGGGGAAGCTGACGTCCTT
TCCATGGCTGCTCGCCTGTGTTGCCACCTGGATTCTGCGCGGGACGTCCTTCTGCTACGTCCCTTCGGCC
CTCAATCCAGCGGACCTTCCTTCCCGCGGCCTGCTGCCGGCTCTGCGGCCTCTTCCGCGTCTTCGCCTTC
GCCCTCAGACGAGTCGGATCTCCCTTTGGGCCGCCTCCCCGCCTGGAATTCGAGCTCGGTACCTTTAAGA
CCAATGACTTACAAGGCAGCTGTAGATCTTAGCCACTTTTTAAAAGAAAAGGGGGGACTGGAAGGGCTAA
TTCACTCCCAACGAAGACAAGATATCCTTGATCTGTGGATCTACCACACACAAGGCTACTTCCCTGATTG
GCAGAACTACACACCAGGGCCAGGGATCAGATATCCACTGACCTTTGGATGGTGCTACAAGCTAGTACCA
GTTGAGCAAGAGAAGGTAGAAGAAGCCAATGAAGGAGAGAACACCCGCTTGTTACACCCTGTGAGCCTGC
ATGGGATGGATGACCCGGAGAGAGAAGTATTAGAGTGGAGGTTTGACAGCCGCCTAGCATTTCATCACAT
GGCCCGAGAGCTGCATCCGGACTGTACTGGGTCTCTCTGGTTAGACCAGATCTGAGCCTGGGAGCTCTCT
GGCTAACTAGGGAACCCACTGCTTAAGCCTCAATAAAGCTTGCCTTGAGTGCTTCAAGTAGTGTGTGCCC
GTCTGTTGTGTGACTCTGGTAACTAGAGATCCCTCAGACCCTTTTAGTCAGTGTGGAAAATCTCTAGCAG
GGCCGCTTTAAACCCGCTGATCAGCCTCGACTGTGCCTTCTAGTTGCCAGCCATCTGTTGTTTGCCCCTC
CCCCGTGCCTTCCTTGACCCTGGAAGGTGCCACTCCCACTGTCCTTTCCTAATAAAATGAGGAAATTGCA
TCGCATTGTCTGAGTAGGTGTCATTCTATTCTGGGGGGTGGGGTGGGGCAGGACAGCAAGGGGGAGGATT
GGGAAGACAATAGCAGGCATGCTGGGGATGCGGTGGGCTCTATGGCTTCTGAGGCGGAAAGAACCAGCTG
GGGCTCTAGGGGGTATCCCC
[124 nt withheld, positions 6811-6934]
C
[91 nt withheld, positions 6936-7026]
A
[49 nt withheld, positions 7028-7076]
CCTTTGACGTTGGAGTCCACGTTCTTT
[37 nt withheld, positions 7104-7140]
ACCCTATCTCGGTCTATTCTTTTGATTTATAAGGGATTTTGCCGATTTCGGCCTATTGGTTAAAAAATGA
GCTGATTTAACAAAAATTTAACGCGAATTAATTCTGTGGAATGTGTGTCAGTTAGGGTGTGGAAAGTCCC
CAGGCTCCCCAGCAGGCAGAAGTATGCAAAGCATGCATCTCAATTAGTCAGCAACCAGGTGTGGAAAGTC
CCCAGGCTCCCCAGCAGGCAGAAGTATGCAAAGCATGCATCTCAATTAGTCAGCAACCATAGTCCCGCCC
CTAACTCCGCCCATCCCGCCCCTAACTCCGCCCAGTTCCGCCCATTCTCCGCCCCATGGCTGACTAATTT
TTTTTATTTATGCAGAGGCCGAGGCCGCCTCTGCCTCTGAGCTATTCCAGAAGTAGTGAGGAGGCTTTTT
TGGAGGCCTAGGCTTTTGCAAAAAGCTCCCGGGAGCTTGTATATCCATTTTCGGATCTGATCAGCACGTG
TTGACAATTAATCATCGGCATAGTATATCGGCATAGTATAATACGACAAGGTGAGGAACTAAACCATGGC
CAAGTTGACCAGTGCCGTTCCGGTGCTCACCGCGCGCGACGTCGCCGGAGCGGTCGAGTTCTGGACCGAC
CGGCTCGGGTTCTCCCGGGACTTCGTGGAGGACGACTTCGCCGGTGTGGTCCGGGACGACGTGACCCTGT
TCATCAGCGCGGTCCAGGACCAGGTGGTGCCGGACAACACCCTGGCCTGGGTGTGGGTGCGCGGCCTGGA
CGAGCTGTACGCCGAGTGGTCGGAGGTCGTGTCCACGAACTTCCGGGACGCCTCCGGGCCGGCCATGACC
GAGATCGGCGAGCAGCCGTGGGGGCGGGAGTTCGCCCTGCGCGACCCGGCCGGCAACTGCGTGCACTTCG
TGGCCGAGGAGCAGGACTGACACGTGCTACGAGATTTCGATTCCACCGCCGCCTTCTATGAAAGGTTGGG
CTTCGGAATCGTTTTCCGGGACGCCGGCTGGATGATCCTCCAGCGCGGGGATCTCATGCTGGAGTTCTTC
GCCCACCCCAACTTGTTTATTGCAGCTTATAATGGTTACAAATAAAGCAATAGCATCACAAATTTCACAA
ATAAAGCATTTTTTTCACTGCATTCTAGTTGTGGTTTGTCCAAACTCATCAATGTATCTTATCATGTCTG
TATACCGTCGACCTCTAGCTAGAGCTTGGCGTAATCATGGTCATAGCTGTTTCCTGTGTGAAATTGTTAT
CCGCTCACAATTCCACACAACATACGAGCCGGAAGCATAAAGTGTAAAGCCTGGGGTGCCTAATGAGTGA
GCTAACTCACATTAATTGCGTTGCGCTCACTGCCCGCTTTCCAGTCGGGAAACCTGTCGTGCCAGCTGCA
TTAATGAATCGGCCAACGCGCGGGGAGAGGCGGTTTGCGTATTGGGCGCTCTTCCGCTTCCTCGCTCACT
GACTCGCTGCGCTCGGTCGTTCGGCTGCGGCGAGCGGTATCAGCTCACTCAAAGGCGGTAATACGGTTAT
CCACAGAATCAGGGGATAACGCAGGAAAGAACATGTGAGCAAAAGGCCAGCAAAAGGCCAGGAACCGTAA
AAAGGCCGCGTTGCTGGCGTTTTTCCATAGGCTCCGCCCCCCTGACGAGCATCACAAAAATCGACGCTCA
AGTCAGAGGTGGCGAAACCCGACAGGACTATAAAGATACCAGGCGTTTCCCCCTGGAAGCTCCCTCGTGC
GCTCTCCTGTTCCGACCCTGCCGCTTACCGGATACCTGTCCGCCTTTCTCCCTTCGGGAAGCGTGGCGCT
TTCTCATAGCTCACGCTGTAGGTATCTCAGTTCGGTGTAGGTCGTTCGCTCCAAGCTGGGCTGTGTGCAC
GAACCCCCCGTTCAGCCCGACCGCTGCGCCTTATCCGGTAACTATCGTCTTGAGTCCAACCCGGTAAGAC
ACGACTTATCGCCACTGGCAGCAGCCACTGGTAACAGGATTAGCAGAGCGAGGTATGTAGGCGGTGCTAC
AGAGTTCTTGAAGTGGTGGCCTAACTACGGCTACACTAGAAGAACAGTATTTGGTATCTGCGCTCTGCTG
AAGCCAGTTACCTTCGGAAAAAGAGTTGGTAGCTCTTGATCCGGCAAACAAACCACCGCTGGTAGCGGTG
GTTTTTTTGTTTGCAAGCAGCAGATTACGCGCAGAAAAAAAGGATCTCAAGAAGATCCTTTGATCTTTTC
TACGGGGTCTGACGCTCAGTGGAACGAAAACTCACGTTAAGGGATTTTGGTCATGAGATTATCAAAAAGG
ATCTTCACCTAGATCCTTTTAAATTAAAAATGAAGTTTTAAATCAATCTAAAGTATATATGAGTAAACTT
GGTCTGACAGTTACCAATGCTTAATCAGTGAGGCACCTATCTCAGCGATCTGTCTATTTCGTTCATCCAT
AGTTGCCTGACTCCCCGTCGTGTAGATAACTACGATACGGGAGGGCTTACCATCTGGCCCCAGTGCTGCA
ATGATACCGCGAGACCCACGCTCACCGGCTCCAGATTTATCAGCAATAAACCAGCCAGCCGGAAGGGCCG
AGCGCAGAAGTGGTCCTGCAACTTTATCCGCCTCCATCCAGTCTATTAATTGTTGCCGGGAAGCTAGAGT
AAGTAGTTCGCCAGTTAATAGTTTGCGCAACGTTGTTGCCATTGCTACAGGCATCGTGGTGTCACGCTCG
TCGTTTGGTATGGCTTCATTCAGCTCCGGTTCCCAACGATCAAGGCGAGTTACATGATCCCCCATGTTGT
GCAAAAAAGCGGTTAGCTCCTTCGGTCCTCCGATCGTTGTCAGAAGTAAGTTGGCCGCAGTGTTATCACT
CATGGTTATGGCAGCACTGCATAATTCTCTTACTGTCATGCCATCCGTAAGATGCTTTTCTGTGACTGGT
GAGTACTCAACCAAGTCATTCTGAGAATAGTGTATGCGGCGACCGAGTTGCTCTTGCCCGGCGTCAATAC
GGGATAATACCGCGCCACATAGCAGAACTTTAAAAGTGCTCATCATTGGAAAACGTTCTTCGGGGCGAAA
ACTCTCAAGGATCTTACCGCTGTTGAGATCCAGTTCGATGTAACCCACTCGTGCACCCAACTGATCTTCA
GCATCTTTTACTTTCACCAGCGTTTCTGGGTGAGCAAAAACAGGAAGGCAAAATGCCGCAAAAAAGGGAA
TAAGGGCGACACGGAAATGTTGAATACTCATACTCTTCCTTTTTCAATATTATTGAAGCATTTATCAGGG
TTATTGTCTCATGAGCGGATACATATTTGAATGTATTTAGAAAAATAAACAAATAGGGGTTCCGCGCACA
TTTCCCCGAAAAGTGCCACCTGACGTC
